Addgene plasmid #62822: pHL417
Purpose: Lim Lab plasmid: AmpR + pLlacO-1::ompC::gfp::T1T2 terminator + PLtetO-1::micC::Asp terminator + pLtetO-1::RBS (st7) hfq::T1 terminator + ColE1
Depositing lab: Han Lim. Depositing organization: University of California, Berkeley. Publication: Paradoxical suppression of small RNA activity at high Hfq concentrations due to random-order binding. Sagawa S, Shin JE, Hussein R, Lim HN. Nucleic Acids Res. 2015 Aug 10. pii: gkv777. 10.1093/nar/gkv777 PubMed 26261213.
Backbone
  Vector backbone: unknown-ColE1 ori
  Backbone manufacturer: Lim Lab
  Vector type: Bacterial Expression, Synthetic Biology
Growth in bacteria
  Bacterial resistance: Ampicillin, 100 μg/mL
  Growth temperature: 37°C
  Growth strain: DH5alpha
  Copy number: Unknown
Gene/Insert 1
  Gene/Insert name: gfp
  Promoter: pLlacO-1
  Tag / fusion protein: ompC leader (N terminal on insert)
  Cloning method: Unknown
  Sequencing primers: 5′ unknown; 3′ GFP-R
Gene/Insert 2
  Gene/Insert name: micC leader
  Promoter: pLtetO-1
  Cloning method: Unknown
  Sequencing primers: 5′ unknown; 3′ AspTerm
Gene/Insert 3
  Gene/Insert name: hfq leader
  Promoter: pLtetO-1
  Tag / fusion protein: st7 RBS (N terminal on backbone)
  Cloning method: Unknown
  Sequencing primers: 5′ unknown; 3′ T1ter-rev
Terms and licenses: Academic/Nonprofit Terms; Industry Terms: Not Available to Industry
How to cite: pHL417 was a gift from Han Lim (Addgene plasmid # 62822 ; http://n2t.net/addgene:62822 ; RRID:Addgene_62822)
