[The description below was written by a language model from this plasmid's Addgene catalogue record.]
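Description:
pHL417 is a bacterial expression and synthetic biology plasmid for use in Escherichia coli. It replicates from a ColE1 origin and is selected with ampicillin through an AmpR marker. The backbone is a laboratory-built vector with no commercial parent named, and the copy number is recorded as unknown. No feature table or size is given, so the arrangement and orientation of the parts can only be inferred from the catalogue summary.

The plasmid carries three independent expression modules that together reconstitute a small RNA regulatory circuit. The first is a reporter in which the PLlacO-1 promoter, a synthetic lac operator-controlled promoter, drives gfp fused at its N-terminal end to the ompC leader, followed by a T1T2 terminator. GFP output therefore reports on translation and stability of an ompC target transcript. The second module uses the tet operator-controlled PLtetO-1 promoter to transcribe micC, a small RNA that base-pairs with the ompC leader to repress it, ending in an Asp terminator. The third module uses another PLtetO-1 promoter with a defined ribosome binding site (st7) to express hfq, the RNA chaperone that facilitates sRNA–mRNA pairing, followed by a T1 terminator. Because the target runs from a lac-type promoter while the sRNA and Hfq share tet-type promoters, the target can in principle be induced separately from its regulators in hosts supplying the corresponding repressors; the record does not list repressor genes on the plasmid.

The associated publication concerns the paradoxical suppression of small RNA activity at high Hfq concentrations, so the construct was evidently made to measure MicC-mediated silencing quantitatively as Hfq levels vary.
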