>Addgene plasmid #62822 | pHL417 | addgene partial sequence | sequence record 112154 | AspTerm 5'-ACTGCTCACAAGAAAAAAGGCACG-3'
TACGATTAAAGCTTCTGGATAAGGATTATCCAATTCTAAAAAAAAAGCCCGGACGACTGTTCGGGCTTGT
CTTTTTATATGTTGGAAAATCAGTGGCAATGCAATGGCCCAACAGAAAATAAAATCTGTGACAATAAAGG
CATATAACCCGGGAGTATCTCTATCACTGATAGGGATGTCAATCTCTATCACTGATAGGGAGGATCCTGA
GCGGATACATATTTGAATGTATTTAGAAAAATAAACAAAAGAGTTTGTAGAAACGCAAAAAGGCCATCCG
TCAGGATGGCCTTCTGCTTAATTTGATGCCTGGCAGTTTATGGCGGGCGTCCTGCCCGCCACCCTCCGGG
CCGTTGCTTCGCAACGTTCAAATCCGCTCCCGGCGGATTTGTCCTACTCAGGAGAGCGTTCACCGACAAA
CAACAGATAAAACGAAAGGCCCAGTCTTTCGACTGAGCCTTTCGTTTTATTTGATGCCTGGCAGTTCCCT
ACTCTCGCATGGGGAGACCCCACACTACCATCGGCGCTACGGCGTTTCACTTCTGAGTTCGGCATGGGGT
CAGGTGGGACCACCGCGCTACTGCCGCCAGGCAAATTCTGTTTTATCAGACCGCTTCTGCGTTCTGATTT
AATCTGTATCAGGCTGAAAATCTTCTCTCATCCGCCAAAACAGCCAAGCTAGCTTTTATTTGTAGAGCTC
ATCCATGCCATGTGTAATCCCAGCAGCTGTTACAAACTCAAGAAGGACCATGTGGTCTCTCTTTTCGTTG
GGATCTTTCGAAAGGGC
