>Addgene plasmid #62822 | pHL417 | addgene partial sequence | sequence record 112486 | GFP-R 5'-CCATCTAATTCAACAAGAATTGGGACAAC-3'
ACGCATGCTAGCTGGGACCAGGAGGGACAGTACTTTAACTTTCATGTTATTAACCCTCTGTTATATGCCT
TTATTTGCTTTTTTATGCCACTGCATACTGATTAACCCTCATTAATCAGTCGGCAAGTCGACAGTATCTT
GTTATCCGCTCACAATGTCAATGTTATCCGCTCACATTTATGACGTCAGGTGGCACTTTTCGGGGAAATG
TGCGCGGAACCCCTATTTGTTTATTTTTCTAAATACATTCAAATATGTATCCGCTCATGAGACAATAACC
CTGATAAATGCTTCAATAATATTGAAAAAGGAAGAGTATGAGTATTCAACATTTCCGTGTCGCCCTTATT
CCCTTTTTTGCGGCATTTTGCCTTCCTGTTTTTGCTCACCCAGAAACGCTGGTGAAAGTAAAAGATGCTG
AAGATCAGTTGGGTGCACGAGTGGGTTACATCGAACTGGATCTCAACAGCGGTAAGATCCTTGAGAGTTT
TCGCCCCGAAGAACGTTTTCCAATGATGAGCACTTTTAAAGTTCTGCTATGTGGCGCGGTATTATCCCGT
ATTGACGCCGGGCAAGAGCAACTCGGTCGCCGCATACACTATTCTCAGAATGACTTGGTTGAGTACTCAC
CAGTCACAGAAAAGCATCTTACGGATGGCATGACAGTAAGAGAATTATGCAGTGCTGCCATAACCATGAG
TGATAACACTGCGGCCAACTTACTTCTGACAACGATCGGAGGACCGAAGGAGCTAACCGCTTTTTTGCAC
AACATGGGGGATCATGTAACTCGCCTTGATCGTTGGGAACCGGAGCTGAATGAAGCCATACCAAACGACG
AGCGTGACACC
